Addgene plasmid #248553: pLenti-gRNAY-1
Purpose: A CRISPR-based technology to study chromosome-specific aneuploidy by targeting human centromeres
Depositing lab: Teresa Davoli. Depositing organization: NYU Grossman School of Medicine. Publication: KaryoCreate: A CRISPR-based technology to study chromosome-specific aneuploidy by targeting human centromeres. Bosco N, Goldberg A, Zhao X, Mays JC, Cheng P, Johnson AF, Bianchi JJ, Toscani C, Di Tommaso E, Katsnelson L, Annuar D, Mei S, Faitelson RE, Pesselev IY, Mohamed KS, Mermerian A, Camacho-Hernandez EM, Gionco CA, Manikas J, Tseng YS, Sun Z, Fani S, Keegan S, Lippman SM, Fenyo D, Giunta S, Santaguida S, Davoli T. Cell. 2023 Apr 27;186(9):1985-2001.e19. doi: 10.1016/j.cell.2023.03.029. Epub 2023 Apr 18. PubMed 37075754.
Backbone
  Vector backbone: pLentiGuide-Puro-FE
  Vector type: Mammalian Expression, CRISPR
Growth in bacteria
  Bacterial resistance: Ampicillin, 100 μg/mL
  Growth temperature: 30°C
  Growth strain: NEB Stable
  Copy number: High Copy
Gene/Insert
  Gene/Insert name: gRNAY-1
  gRNA/shRNA sequence: TGGATATTTGGAGTGCTTTG
  Species: H. sapiens (human)
  Promoter: U6
  Cloning method: Gibson Cloning
Terms and licenses: Academic/Nonprofit Terms; Industry Terms: Not Available to Industry
How to cite: pLenti-gRNAY-1 was a gift from Teresa Davoli (Addgene plasmid # 248553 ; http://n2t.net/addgene:248553 ; RRID:Addgene_248553)
