[The description below was written by a language model from this plasmid's Addgene catalogue record and pLannotate feature annotations shown in this document.]
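Description:
pLenti-gRNAY-1 is a lentiviral single-guide RNA expression plasmid built on the pLentiGuide-Puro-FE backbone, part of the KaryoCreate system for inducing chromosome-specific aneuploidy by targeting human centromeres with CRISPR. It is propagated in E. coli through a high-copy ColE1/pUC-type origin with ampicillin selection from the AmpR (β-lactamase) gene. The backbone also carries an f1 origin and remnants of a lac/lacZα cloning region flanked by T3 and T7 promoters. The recorded host is a recombination-reduced strain, as is common for plasmids with repeated LTR sequences.

The transfer cassette has a third-generation, self-inactivating layout. An RSV promoter drives a truncated HIV-1 5' LTR, followed by the Ψ packaging signal, a gag fragment, the Rev response element and a cPPT/CTS, and it ends in a ΔU3 3' LTR with a downstream SV40 polyadenylation signal and SV40 origin. Within this unit, a human U6 RNA polymerase III promoter transcribes the gRNAY-1 spacer fused to a Streptococcus pyogenes guide scaffold, which is annotated only as a partial tracrRNA match. That partial match may reflect a modified scaffold, though the record does not define the "FE" in the backbone name. Downstream, the EF-1α core promoter with its intron A drives puromycin N-acetyltransferase for selection of transduced mammalian cells, and a WPRE enhances transcript expression.

The plasmid encodes no Cas9, so the guide must be combined with a separately supplied Cas9-type protein. The guide's name suggests that it targets centromeric sequence on the human Y chromosome, but the record does not state the target locus explicitly.
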