Features (pLannotate 1.2.2; 29 found; start..end, strand, type, name):
    249..268     +  misc_feature   cPPT/CTS (fragment): central polypurine tract and central termination sequence of HIV-1
    270..503     +  LTR            3' LTR (ΔU3): self-inactivating 3' long terminal repeat (LTR) from HIV-1
    581..702     +  polyA_signal   SV40 poly(A) signal: SV40 polyadenylation signal
    742..877     +  rep_origin     SV40 ori: SV40 origin of replication
    898..916     -  promoter       T7 promoter: promoter for bacteriophage T7 RNA polymerase
    924..1079    +  CDS            lacZα (fragment): LacZα fragment of β-galactosidase; lacZ fragment
   1084..1512    +  rep_origin     f1 ori (sequence partly withheld): f1 bacteriophage origin of replication; arrow indicates direction of (+) strand synthesis
   1565..1669    +  promoter       AmpR promoter: bla
   1670..2530    +  CDS            AmpR: β-lactamase; bla; confers resistance to ampicillin, carbenicillin, and related antibiotics
   2701..3289    +  rep_origin     ori: high-copy-number ColE1/pMB1/pBR322/pUC origin of replication
   3472..3564    +  CDS            lacI (fragment): lac repressor; lacI; The lac repressor binds to the lac operator to inhibit transcription in E. coli. This inhibition can be relieved by adding lactose or isopropyl-β-D-thiogalactopyranoside (IPTG).
   3577..3598    +  protein_bind   CAP binding site: CAP binding activates transcription in the presence of cAMP. E. coli catabolite activator protein
   3613..3643    +  promoter       lac promoter: promoter for the E. coli lac operon
   3651..3667    +  protein_bind   lac operator: The lac repressor binds to the lac operator to inhibit transcription in E. coli. This inhibition can be relieved by adding lactose or isopropyl-β-D-thiogalactopyranoside (IPTG). lac repressor encoded by lacI
   3712..3730    +  promoter       T3 promoter: promoter for bacteriophage T3 RNA polymerase
   3758..3984    +  promoter       RSV promoter: Rous sarcoma virus enhancer/promoter
   3985..4165    +  LTR            5' LTR (truncated): truncated 5' long terminal repeat (LTR) from HIV-1
   4212..4337    +  misc_feature   HIV-1 Ψ: packaging signal of human immunodeficiency virus type 1
   4321..4684    +  CDS            HIV-1 gag (fragment): gag protein from human immunodeficiency virus 1; gag
   4830..5063    +  misc_feature   RRE: The Rev response element (RRE) of HIV-1 allows for Rev-dependent mRNA export from the nucleus to the cytoplasm.
   5440..5466    +  CDS            Rev (fragment): human immunodeficiency virus 1 (HIV-1) Rev protein; rev; enhances nuclear export of unspliced and incompletely spliced viral mRNAs
   5470..5710    +  promoter       U6 promoter: RNA polymerase III promoter for human U6 snRNA
   5758..5825    +  misc_RNA       tracrRNA (fragment): trans-activating CRISPR RNA for the Streptococcus pyogenes CRISPR/Cas9 system
   5881..5998    +  misc_feature   cPPT/CTS: central polypurine tract and central termination sequence of HIV-1
   6064..6130    +  CDS            small t antigen (fragment): SV40 (simian virus 40) small t antigen
   6156..6367    +  promoter       EF-1α core promoter: core promoter for human elongation factor EF-1α
   6368..7306    +  intron         EF-1α intron A: intron upstream of the start codon of human EF-1α
   7328..7927    +  CDS            PuroR (fragment): puromycin N-acetyltransferase; pac from Streptomyces; confers resistance to puromycin
   7943..198     +  misc_feature   WPRE (across the origin): woodchuck hepatitis virus posttranscriptional regulatory element
>Addgene plasmid #248553 | pLenti-gRNAY-1 | addgene full sequence | sequence record 493028 | Addgene NGS Result
GGAAATCATCGTCCTTTCCTTGGCTGCTCGCCTGTGTTGCCACCTGGATTCTGCGCGGGACGTCCTTCTG
CTACGTCCCTTCGGCCCTCAATCCAGCGGACCTTCCTTCCCGCGGCCTGCTGCCGGCTCTGCGGCCTCTT
CCGCGTCTTCGCCTTCGCCCTCAGACGAGTCGGATCTCCCTTTGGGCCGCCTCCCCGCGTCGACTTTAAG
ACCAATGACTTACAAGGCAGCTGTAGATCTTAGCCACTTTTTAAAAGAAAAGGGGGGACTGGAAGGGCTA
ATTCACTCCCAACGAAGACAAGATCTGCTTTTTGCTTGTACTGGGTCTCTCTGGTTAGACCAGATCTGAG
CCTGGGAGCTCTCTGGCTAACTAGGGAACCCACTGCTTAAGCCTCAATAAAGCTTGCCTTGAGTGCTTCA
AGTAGTGTGTGCCCGTCTGTTGTGTGACTCTGGTAACTAGAGATCCCTCAGACCCTTTTAGTCAGTGTGG
AAAATCTCTAGCAGTACGTATAGTAGTTCATGTCATCTTATTATTCAGTATTTATAACTTGCAAAGAAAT
GAATATCAGAGAGTGAGAGGAACTTGTTTATTGCAGCTTATAATGGTTACAAATAAAGCAATAGCATCAC
AAATTTCACAAATAAAGCATTTTTTTCACTGCATTCTAGTTGTGGTTTGTCCAAACTCATCAATGTATCT
TATCATGTCTGGCTCTAGCTATCCCGCCCCTAACTCCGCCCATCCCGCCCCTAACTCCGCCCAGTTCCGC
CCATTCTCCGCCCCATGGCTGACTAATTTTTTTTATTTATGCAGAGGCCGAGGCCGCCTCGGCCTCTGAG
CTATTCCAGAAGTAGTGAGGAGGCTTTTTTGGAGGCCTAGGGACGTACCCAATTCGCCCTATAGTGAGTC
GTATTACGCGCGCTCACTGGCCGTCGTTTTACAACGTCGTGACTGGGAAAACCCTGGCGTTACCCAACTT
AATCGCCTTGCAGCACATCCCCCTTTCGCCAGCTGGCGTAATAGCGAAGAGGCCCGCACCGATCGCCCTT
CCCAACAGTTGCGCAGCCTGAATGGCGAATGGG
[124 nt withheld, positions 1084-1207]
C
[91 nt withheld, positions 1209-1299]
A
[49 nt withheld, positions 1301-1349]
CCTTTGACGTTGGAGTCCACGTTCTTT
[37 nt withheld, positions 1377-1413]
ACCCTATCTCGGTCTATTCTTTTGATTTATAAGGGATTTTGCCGATTTCGGCCTATTGGTTAAAAAATGA
GCTGATTTAACAAAAATTTAACGCGAATTTTAACAAAATATTAACGCTTACAATTTAGGTGGCACTTTTC
GGGGAAATGTGCGCGGAACCCCTATTTGTTTATTTTTCTAAATACATTCAAATATGTATCCGCTCATGAG
ACAATAACCCTGATAAATGCTTCAATAATATTGAAAAAGGAAGAGTATGAGTATTCAACATTTCCGTGTC
GCCCTTATTCCCTTTTTTGCGGCATTTTGCCTTCCTGTTTTTGCTCACCCAGAAACGCTGGTGAAAGTAA
AAGATGCTGAAGATCAGTTGGGTGCACGAGTGGGTTACATCGAACTGGATCTCAACAGCGGTAAGATCCT
TGAGAGTTTTCGCCCCGAAGAACGTTTTCCAATGATGAGCACTTTTAAAGTTCTGCTATGTGGCGCGGTA
TTATCCCGTATTGACGCCGGGCAAGAGCAACTCGGTCGCCGCATACACTATTCTCAGAATGACTTGGTTG
AGTACTCACCAGTCACAGAAAAGCATCTTACGGATGGCATGACAGTAAGAGAATTATGCAGTGCTGCCAT
AACCATGAGTGATAACACTGCGGCCAACTTACTTCTGACAACGATCGGAGGACCGAAGGAGCTAACCGCT
TTTTTGCACAACATGGGGGATCATGTAACTCGCCTTGATCGTTGGGAACCGGAGCTGAATGAAGCCATAC
CAAACGACGAGCGTGACACCACGATGCCTGTAGCAATGGCAACAACGTTGCGCAAACTATTAACTGGCGA
ACTACTTACTCTAGCTTCCCGGCAACAATTAATAGACTGGATGGAGGCGGATAAAGTTGCAGGACCACTT
CTGCGCTCGGCCCTTCCGGCTGGCTGGTTTATTGCTGATAAATCTGGAGCCGGTGAGCGTGGGTCTCGCG
GTATCATTGCAGCACTGGGGCCAGATGGTAAGCCCTCCCGTATCGTAGTTATCTACACGACGGGGAGTCA
GGCAACTATGGATGAACGAAATAGACAGATCGCTGAGATAGGTGCCTCACTGATTAAGCATTGGTAACTG
TCAGACCAAGTTTACTCATATATACTTTAGATTGATTTAAAACTTCATTTTTAATTTAAAAGGATCTAGG
TGAAGATCCTTTTTGATAATCTCATGACCAAAATCCCTTAACGTGAGTTTTCGTTCCACTGAGCGTCAGA
CCCCGTAGAAAAGATCAAAGGATCTTCTTGAGATCCTTTTTTTCTGCGCGTAATCTGCTGCTTGCAAACA
AAAAAACCACCGCTACCAGCGGTGGTTTGTTTGCCGGATCAAGAGCTACCAACTCTTTTTCCGAAGGTAA
CTGGCTTCAGCAGAGCGCAGATACCAAATACTGTTCTTCTAGTGTAGCCGTAGTTAGGCCACCACTTCAA
GAACTCTGTAGCACCGCCTACATACCTCGCTCTGCTAATCCTGTTACCAGTGGCTGCTGCCAGTGGCGAT
AAGTCGTGTCTTACCGGGTTGGACTCAAGACGATAGTTACCGGATAAGGCGCAGCGGTCGGGCTGAACGG
GGGGTTCGTGCACACAGCCCAGCTTGGAGCGAACGACCTACACCGAACTGAGATACCTACAGCGTGAGCT
ATGAGAAAGCGCCACGCTTCCCGAAGGGAGAAAGGCGGACAGGTATCCGGTAAGCGGCAGGGTCGGAACA
GGAGAGCGCACGAGGGAGCTTCCAGGGGGAAACGCCTGGTATCTTTATAGTCCTGTCGGGTTTCGCCACC
TCTGACTTGAGCGTCGATTTTTGTGATGCTCGTCAGGGGGGCGGAGCCTATGGAAAAACGCCAGCAACGC
GGCCTTTTTACGGTTCCTGGCCTTTTGCTGGCCTTTTGCTCACATGTTCTTTCCTGCGTTATCCCCTGAT
TCTGTGGATAACCGTATTACCGCCTTTGAGTGAGCTGATACCGCTCGCCGCAGCCGAACGACCGAGCGCA
GCGAGTCAGTGAGCGAGGAAGCGGAAGAGCGCCCAATACGCAAACCGCCTCTCCCCGCGCGTTGGCCGAT
TCATTAATGCAGCTGGCACGACAGGTTTCCCGACTGGAAAGCGGGCAGTGAGCGCAACGCAATTAATGTG
AGTTAGCTCACTCATTAGGCACCCCAGGCTTTACACTTTATGCTTCCGGCTCGTATGTTGTGTGGAATTG
TGAGCGGATAACAATTTCACACAGGAAACAGCTATGACCATGATTACGCCAAGCGCGCAATTAACCCTCA
CTAAAGGGAACAAAAGCTGGAGCTGCAAGCTTAATGTAGTCTTATGCAATACTCTTGTAGTCTTGCAACA
TGGTAACGATGAGTTAGCAACATGCCTTACAAGGAGAGAAAAAGCACCGTGCATGCCGATTGGTGGAAGT
AAGGTGGTACGATCGTGCCTTATTAGGAAGGCAACAGACGGGTCTGACATGGATTGGACGAACCACTGAA
TTGCCGCATTGCAGAGATATTGTATTTAAGTGCCTAGCTCGATACATAAACGGGTCTCTCTGGTTAGACC
AGATCTGAGCCTGGGAGCTCTCTGGCTAACTAGGGAACCCACTGCTTAAGCCTCAATAAAGCTTGCCTTG
AGTGCTTCAAGTAGTGTGTGCCCGTCTGTTGTGTGACTCTGGTAACTAGAGATCCCTCAGACCCTTTTAG
TCAGTGTGGAAAATCTCTAGCAGTGGCGCCCGAACAGGGACTTGAAAGCGAAAGGGAAACCAGAGGAGCT
CTCTCGACGCAGGACTCGGCTTGCTGAAGCGCGCACGGCAAGAGGCGAGGGGCGGCGACTGGTGAGTACG
CCAAAAATTTTGACTAGCGGAGGCTAGAAGGAGAGAGATGGGTGCGAGAGCGTCAGTATTAAGCGGGGGA
GAATTAGATCGCGATGGGAAAAAATTCGGTTAAGGCCAGGGGGAAAGAAAAAATATAAATTAAAACATAT
AGTATGGGCAAGCAGGGAGCTAGAACGATTCGCAGTTAATCCTGGCCTGTTAGAAACATCAGAAGGCTGT
AGACAAATACTGGGACAGCTACAACCATCCCTTCAGACAGGATCAGAAGAACTTAGATCATTATATAATA
CAGTAGCAACCCTCTATTGTGTGCATCAAAGGATAGAGATAAAAGACACCAAGGAAGCTTTAGACAAGAT
AGAGGAAGAGCAAAACAAAAGTAAGACCACCGCACAGCAAGCGGCCGCTGATCTTCAGACCTGGAGGAGG
AGATATGAGGGACAATTGGAGAAGTGAATTATATAAATATAAAGTAGTAAAAATTGAACCATTAGGAGTA
GCACCCACCAAGGCAAAGAGAAGAGTGGTGCAGAGAGAAAAAAGAGCAGTGGGAATAGGAGCTTTGTTCC
TTGGGTTCTTGGGAGCAGCAGGAAGCACTATGGGCGCAGCGTCAATGACGCTGACGGTACAGGCCAGACA
ATTATTGTCTGGTATAGTGCAGCAGCAGAACAATTTGCTGAGGGCTATTGAGGCGCAACAGCATCTGTTG
CAACTCACAGTCTGGGGCATCAAGCAGCTCCAGGCAAGAATCCTGGCTGTGGAAAGATACCTAAAGGATC
AACAGCTCCTGGGGATTTGGGGTTGCTCTGGAAAACTCATTTGCACCACTGCTGTGCCTTGGAATGCTAG
TTGGAGTAATAAATCTCTGGAACAGATTTGGAATCACACGACCTGGATGGAGTGGGACAGAGAAATTAAC
AATTACACAAGCTTAATACACTCCTTAATTGAAGAATCGCAAAACCAGCAAGAAAAGAATGAACAAGAAT
TATTGGAATTAGATAAATGGGCAAGTTTGTGGAATTGGTTTAACATAACAAATTGGCTGTGGTATATAAA
ATTATTCATAATGATAGTAGGAGGCTTGGTAGGTTTAAGAATAGTTTTTGCTGTACTTTCTATAGTGAAT
AGAGTTAGGCAGGGATATTCACCATTATCGTTTCAGACCCACCTCCCAACCCCGAGGGGACCCAGAGAGG
GCCTATTTCCCATGATTCCTTCATATTTGCATATACGATACAAGGCTGTTAGAGAGATAATTAGAATTAA
TTTGACTGTAAACACAAAGATATTAGTACAAAATACGTGACGTAGAAAGTAATAATTTCTTGGGTAGTTT
GCAGTTTTAAAATTATGTTTTAAAATGGACTATCATATGCTTACCGTAACTTGAAAGTATTTCGATTTCT
TGGCTTTATATATCTTGTGGAAAGGACGAAACACCGTGGATATTTGGAGTGCTTTGGTTTAAGAGCTATG
CTGGAAACAGCATAGCAAGTTTAAATAAGGCTAGTCCGTTATCAACTTGAAAAAGTGGCACCGAGTCGGT
GCTTTTTTAAGCTTGGCGTAACTAGATCTTGAGACAAATGGCAGTATTCATCCACAATTTTAAAAGAAAA
GGGGGGATTGGGGGGTACAGTGCAGGGGAAAGAATAGTAGACATAATAGCAACAGACATACAAACTAAAG
AATTACAAAAACAAATTACAAAAATTCAAAATTTTCGGGTTTATTACAGGGACAGCAGAGATCCACTTTG
GCGCCGGCTCGAGGGGGCCCGGGTGCAAAGATGGATAAAGTTTTAAACAGAGAGGAATCTTTGCAGCTAA
TGGACCTTCTAGGTCTTGAAAGGAGTGGGAATTGGCTCCGGTGCCCGTCAGTGGGCAGAGCGCACATCGC
CCACAGTCCCCGAGAAGTTGGGGGGAGGGGTCGGCAATTGATCCGGTGCCTAGAGAAGGTGGCGCGGGGT
AAACTGGGAAAGTGATGTCGTGTACTGGCTCCGCCTTTTTCCCGAGGGTGGGGGAGAACCGTATATAAGT
GCAGTAGTCGCCGTGAACGTTCTTTTTCGCAACGGGTTTGCCGCCAGAACACAGGTAAGTGCCGTGTGTG
GTTCCCGCGGGCCTGGCCTCTTTACGGGTTATGGCCCTTGCGTGCCTTGAATTACTTCCACCTGGCTGCA
GTACGTGATTCTTGATCCCGAGCTTCGGGTTGGAAGTGGGTGGGAGAGTTCGAGGCCTTGCGCTTAAGGA
GCCCCTTCGCCTCGTGCTTGAGTTGAGGCCTGGCCTGGGCGCTGGGGCCGCCGCGTGCGAATCTGGTGGC
ACCTTCGCGCCTGTCTCGCTGCTTTCGATAAGTCTCTAGCCATTTAAAATTTTTGATGACCTGCTGCGAC
GCTTTTTTTCTGGCAAGATAGTCTTGTAAATGCGGGCCAAGATCTGCACACTGGTATTTCGGTTTTTGGG
GCCGCGGGCGGCGACGGGGCCCGTGCGTCCCAGCGCACATGTTCGGCGAGGCGGGGCCTGCGAGCGCGGC
CACCGAGAATCGGACGGGGGTAGTCTCAAGCTGGCCGGCCTGCTCTGGTGCCTGGCCTCGCGCCGCCGTG
TATCGCCCCGCCCTGGGCGGCAAGGCTGGCCCGGTCGGCACCAGTTGCGTGAGCGGAAAGATGGCCGCTT
CCCGGCCCTGCTGCAGGGAGCTCAAAATGGAGGACGCGGCGCTCGGGAGAGCGGGCGGGTGAGTCACCCA
CACAAAGGAAAAGGGCCTTTCCGTCCTCAGCCGTCGCTTCATGTGACTCCACGGAGTACCGGGCGCCGTC
CAGGCACCTCGATTAGTTCTCGAGCTTTTGGAGTACGTCGTCTTTAGGTTGGGGGGAGGGGTTTTATGCG
ATGGAGTTTCCCCACACTGAGTGGGTGGAGACTGAAGTTAGGCCAGCTTGGCACTTGATGTAATTCTCCT
TGGAATTTGCCCTTTTTGAGTTTGGATCTTGGTTCATTCTCAAGCCTCAGACAGTGGTTCAAAGTTTTTT
TCTTCCATTTCAGGTGTCGTGACGTACGGCCACCATGACCGAGTACAAGCCCACGGTGCGCCTCGCCACC
CGCGACGACGTCCCCAGGGCCGTACGCACCCTCGCCGCCGCGTTCGCCGACTACCCCGCCACGCGCCACA
CCGTCGATCCGGACCGCCACATCGAGCGGGTCACCGAGCTGCAAGAACTCTTCCTCACGCGCGTCGGGCT
CGACATCGGCAAGGTGTGGGTCGCGGACGACGGCGCCGCCGTGGCGGTCTGGACCACGCCGGAGAGCGTC
GAAGCGGGGGCGGTGTTCGCCGAGATCGGCCCGCGCATGGCCGAGTTGAGCGGTTCCCGGCTGGCCGCGC
AGCAACAGATGGAAGGCCTCCTGGCGCCGCACCGGCCCAAGGAGCCCGCGTGGTTCCTGGCCACCGTCGG
AGTCTCGCCCGACCACCAGGGCAAGGGTCTGGGCAGCGCCGTCGTGCTCCCCGGAGTGGAGGCGGCCGAG
CGCGCCGGGGTGCCCGCCTTCCTGGAGACCTCCGCGCCCCGCAACCTCCCCTTCTACGAGCGGCTCGGCT
TCACCGTCACCGCCGACGTCGAGGTGCCCGAAGGACCGCGCACCTGGTGCATGACCCGCAAGCCCGGTGC
CTGAACGCGTTAAGTCGACAATCAACCTCTGGATTACAAAATTTGTGAAAGATTGACTGGTATTCTTAAC
TATGTTGCTCCTTTTACGCTATGTGGATACGCTGCTTTAATGCCTTTGTATCATGCTATTGCTTCCCGTA
TGGCTTTCATTTTCTCCTCCTTGTATAAATCCTGGTTGCTGTCTCTTTATGAGGAGTTGTGGCCCGTTGT
CAGGCAACGTGGCGTGGTGTGCACTGTGTTTGCTGACGCAACCCCCACTGGTTGGGGCATTGCCACCACC
TGTCAGCTCCTTTCCGGGACTTTCGCTTTCCCCCTCCCTATTGCCACGGCGGAACTCATCGCCGCCTGCC
TTGCCCGCTGCTGGACAGGGGCTCGGCTGTTGGGCACTGACAATTCCGTGGTGTTGTCGG
